>Addgene plasmid #82796 | pDONR223_ZBTB24_p.K123M | addgene full sequence | sequence record 161937 | Addgene NGS result
CTTTCCTGCGTTATCCCCTGATTCTGTGGATAACCGTATTACCGCCTTTGAGTGAGCTGATACCGCTCGC
CGCAGCCGAACGACCGAGCGCAGCGAGTCAGTGAGCGAGGAAGCGGAAGAGCGCCCAATACGCAAACCGC
CTCTCCCCGCGCGTTGGCCGATTCATTAATGCAGCTGGCACGACAGGTTTCCCGACTGGAAAGCGGGCAG
TGAGCGCAACGCAATTAATACGCGTACCGCTAGCCAGGAAGAGTTTGTAGAAACGCAAAAAGGCCATCCG
TCAGGATGGCCTTCTGCTTAGTTTGATGCCTGGCAGTTTATGGCGGGCGTCCTGCCCGCCACCCTCCGGG
CCGTTGCTTCACAACGTTCAAATCCGCTCCCGGCGGATTTGTCCTACTCAGGAGAGCGTTCACCGACAAA
CAACAGATAAAACGAAAGGCCCAGTCTTCCGACTGAGCCTTTCGTTTTATTTGATGCCTGGCAGTTCCCT
ACTCTCGCGTTAACGCTAGCATGGATGTTTTCCCAGTCACGACGTTGTAAAACGACGGCCAGTCTTAAGC
TCGGGCCCCAAATAATGATTTTATTTTGACTGATAGTGACCTGTTCGTTGCAACAAATTGATGAGCAATG
CTTTTTTATAATGCCAACTTTGTACAAAAAAGTTGGCACCATGGCAGAAACATCGCCAGAGCCTTCTGGG
CAGCTTGTTGTACACTCAGACGCTCACAGTGACACTGTGCTGGCCAGTTTTGAGGATCAGAGGAAGAAAG
GCTTCCTCTGTGACATTACTTTAATCGTGGAGAATGTACATTTCCGGGCCCACAAAGCCTTACTTGCTGC
CAGTAGTGAATACTTCTCAATGATGTTTGCAGAAGAGGGGGAAATCGGCCAATCCATTTATATGCTGGAA
GGCATGGTTGCAGACACCTTTGGTATCCTGCTGGAATTTATCTACACAGGTTATCTCCATGCCAGTGAGA
AAAGTACAGAACAAATCCTGGCTACTGCTCAGTTCTTAAAAGTCTATGACCTGGTAATGGCTTACACAGA
CTTCCAAAATAATCATAGCTCCCCAAAGCCAACAACTTTGAACACTGCTGGTGCCCCAGTGGTTGTTATC
TCTAATAAGAAAAACGATCCTCCAAAGCGGAAACGGGGAAGACCAAAAAAAGTCAATACATTGCAGGAGG
AGAAATCAGAACTGGCTGCAGAGGAAGAAATACAGTTAAGAGTGAACAATTCAGTTCAGAATAGACAAAA
CTTTGTGGTTAAAGGAGACAGTGGTGTACTGAATGAGCAAATTGCAGCAAAAGAAAAGGAAGAATCGGAG
CCTACTTGTGAGCCAAGTAGAGAGGAGGAAATGCCAGTTGAAAAAGATGAGAACTATGATCCCAAGACCG
AGGATGGCCAGGCAAGCCAGAGTCGATACAGCAAGCGGAGGATTTGGAGATCCGTCAAACTTAAAGATTA
CAAACTTGTTGGGGATCAAGAGGACCATGGTTCAGCCAAGAGGATCTGTGGAAGGAGAAAGCGCCCTGGA
GGCCCTGAGGCCCGCTGTAAAGACTGTGGCAAGGTCTTTAAGTACAATCACTTTTTAGCAATCCACCAGA
GGAGCCACACAGGGGAGCGACCTTTCAAATGTAATGAGTGTGGAAAAGGCTTTGCCCAGAAGCACTCGCT
ACAGGTCCACACCAGGATGCACACAGGCGAGCGGCCGTACACCTGCACCGTGTGCAGCAAGGCTCTGACC
ACCAAGCACTCACTGCTGGAGCACATGAGCCTGCACTCAGGACAGAAGTCTTTTACCTGTGATCAATGCG
GAAAATATTTCAGCCAGAACAGACAGCTAAAGAGCCATTACCGAGTTCATACAGGCCACTCATTACCGGA
ATGCAAAGACTGCCATCGCAAATTCATGGATGTGTCTCAGCTAAAGAAACATCTGCGAACACACACAGGT
GAGAAGCCATTTACTTGTGAAATCTGTGGCAAATCTTTCACAGCAAAGAGTTCTCTTCAGACCCACATCA
GAATCCATCGAGGAGAAAAGCCATACTCCTGTGGCATTTGTGGCAAATCCTTCTCTGACTCCAGTGCCAA
AAGGAGACACTGCATTCTACACACTGGCAAGAAGCCTTTCTCCTGCCCTGAGTGTAACTTACAGTTTGCT
CGCTTAGACAACTTGAAGGCTCACTTGAAAATTCATAGCAAGGAGAAGCATGCTTCAGATGCCAGCAGCA
TTTCTGGCAGTAGTAATACAGAAGAGGTCAGGAATATTCTTCAGCTACAGCCATATCAACTCTCTACCTC
GGGAGAGCAGGAAATTCAGCTTCTCGTAACCGATTCTGTACATAACATCAATTTCATGCCCGGTCCTAGC
CAGGGAATCAGCATTGTGACTGCAGAGAGTTCCCAAAACATGACTGCAGACCAGGCTGCTAATCTTACCC
TGCTCACGCAGCAGCCAGAGCAACTGCAGAATTTAATTCTTTCAGCTCAACAGGAGCAAACAGAACACAT
TCAGAGCCTCAATATGATTGAAAGCCAGATGGGGCCCTCACAAACAGAGCCAGTGCACGTGATCACTCTG
TCCAAGGAAACACTGGAACATCTTCATGCCCATCAAGAGCAAACAGAGGAGCTCCATTTAGCTACAAGTA
CTTCAGATCCAGCTCAGCACCTGCAGCTGACACAGGAGCCTGGTCCGCCACCACCCACTCACCACGTGCC
CCAGCCAACGCCACTTGGCCAGGAGCAGAGCTGATTGCCAACTTTCTTGTACAAAGTTGGCATTATAAGA
AAGCATTGCTTATCAATTTGTTGCAACGAACAGGTCACTATCAGTCAAAATAAAATCATTATTTGCCATC
CAGCTGATATCCCCTATAGTGAGTCGTATTACATGGTCATAGCTGTTTCCTGGCAGCTCTGGCCCGTGTC
TCAAAATCTCTGATGTTACATTGCACAAGATAAAAATATATCATCATGCCTCCTCTAGACCAGCCAGGAC
AGAAATGCCTCGACTTCGCTGCTACCCAAGGTTGCCGGGTGACGCACACCGTGGAAACGGATGAAGGCAC
GAACCCAGTGGACATAAGCCTGTTCGGTTCGTAAGCTGTAATGCAAGTAGCGTATGCGCTCACGCAACTG
GTCCAGAACCTTGACCGAACGCAGCGGTGGTAACGGCGCAGTGGCGGTTTTCATGGCTTGTTATGACTGT
TTTTTTGGGGTACAGTCTATGCCTCGGGCATCCAAGCAGCAAGCGCGTTACGCCGTGGGTCGATGTTTGA
TGTTATGGAGCAGCAACGATGTTACGCAGCAGGGCAGTCGCCCTAAAACAAAGTTAAACATTATGAGGGA
AGCGGTGATCGCCGAAGTATCGACTCAACTATCAGAGGTAGTTGGCGTCATCGAGCGCCATCTCGAACCG
ACGTTGCTGGCCGTACATTTGTACGGCTCCGCAGTGGATGGCGGCCTGAAGCCACACAGTGATATTGATT
TGCTGGTTACGGTGACCGTAAGGCTTGATGAAACAACGCGGCGAGCTTTGATCAACGACCTTTTGGAAAC
TTCGGCTTCCCCTGGAGAGAGCGAGATTCTCCGCGCTGTAGAAGTCACCATTGTTGTGCACGACGACATC
ATTCCGTGGCGTTATCCAGCTAAGCGCGAACTGCAATTTGGAGAATGGCAGCGCAATGACATTCTTGCAG
GTATCTTCGAGCCAGCCACGATCGACATTGATCTGGCTATCTTGCTGACAAAAGCAAGAGAACATAGCGT
TGCCTTGGTAGGTCCAGCGGCGGAGGAACTCTTTGATCCGGTTCCTGAACAGGATCTATTTGAGGCGCTA
AATGAAACCTTAACGCTATGGAACTCGCCGCCCGACTGGGCTGGCGATGAGCGAAATGTAGTGCTTACGT
TGTCCCGCATTTGGTACAGCGCAGTAACCGGCAAAATCGCGCCGAAGGATGTCGCTGCCGACTGGGCAAT
GGAGCGCCTGCCGGCCCAGTATCAGCCCGTCATACTTGAAGCTAGACAGGCTTATCTTGGACAAGAAGAA
GATCGCTTGGCCTCGCGCGCAGATCAGTTGGAAGAATTTGTCCACTACGTGAAAGGCGAGATCACCAAGG
TAGTCGGCAAATAACCCTCGAGCCACCCATGACCAAAATCCCTTAACGTGAGTTACGCGTCGTTCCACTG
AGCGTCAGACCCCGTAGAAAAGATCAAAGGATCTTCTTGAGATCCTTTTTTTCTGCGCGTAATCTGCTGC
TTGCAAACAAAAAAACCACCGCTACCAGCGGTGGTTTGTTTGCCGGATCAAGAGCTACCAACTCTTTTTC
CGAAGGTAACTGGCTTCAGCAGAGCGCAGATACCAAATACTGTTCTTCTAGTGTAGCCGTAGTTAGGCCA
CCACTTCAAGAACTCTGTAGCACCGCCTACATACCTCGCTCTGCTAATCCTGTTACCAGTGGCTGCTGCC
AGTGGCGATAAGTCGTGTCTTACCGGGTTGGACTCAAGACGATAGTTACCGGATAAGGCGCAGCGGTCGG
GCTGAACGGGGGGTTCGTGCACACAGCCCAGCTTGGAGCGAACGACCTACACCGAACTGAGATACCTACA
GCGTGAGCTATGAGAAAGCGCCACGCTTCCCGAAGGGAGAAAGGCGGACAGGTATCCGGTAAGCGGCAGG
GTCGGAACAGGAGAGCGCACGAGGGAGCTTCCAGGGGGAAACGCCTGGTATCTTTATAGTCCTGTCGGGT
TTCGCCACCTCTGACTTGAGCGTCGATTTTTGTGATGCTCGTCAGGGGGGCGGAGCCTATGGAAAAACGC
CAGCAACGCGGCCTTTTTACGGTTCCTGGCCTTTTGCTGGCCTTTTGCTCACATGTT
Features (pLannotate 1.2.2; 12 found; start..end, strand, type, name):
    121..213     +  CDS            lacI (fragment): lac repressor; lacI; The lac repressor binds to the lac operator to inhibit transcription in E. coli. This inhibition can be relieved by adding lactose or isopropyl-β-D-thiogalactopyranoside (IPTG).
    268..295     -  terminator     rrnB T2 terminator: transcription terminator T2 from the E. coli rrnB gene
    427..470     +  terminator     rrnB T1 terminator: Escherichia coli rrnB; transcription terminator T1 from the E. coli rrnB gene
    517..553     -  CDS            lacZα (fragment): LacZα fragment of β-galactosidase; lacZ fragment
    570..665     +  protein_bind   attL3: mutant version of attL; recombination site for the Gateway® LR reaction LR Clonase™
    671..2761    +  CDS            ZBTB24: ZBT24_HUMAN - Also known as KIAA0441, ZNF450. Experimental evidence at protein level: Swiss-Prot protein existence level 1. May be involved in BMP2-induced transcription. From Homo sapiens (Human).
   2769..2864    -  protein_bind   attL3: mutant version of attL; recombination site for the Gateway® LR reaction LR Clonase™
   2883..2901    -  promoter       T7 promoter: promoter for bacteriophage T7 RNA polymerase
   3091..3114    +  promoter       Pc promoter (fragment): intI1 (promoter lies within the coding sequence); class 1 integron promoter
   3290..3346    +  CDS            GmR (fragment): gentamycin acetyltransferase; aacC1; confers resistance to gentamycin
   3353..4144    +  CDS            SmR: aminoglycoside adenylyltransferase (Murphy, 1985); aadA; confers resistance to spectinomycin and streptomycin
   4237..4825    +  rep_origin     ori: high-copy-number ColE1/pMB1/pBR322/pUC origin of replication
