[The description below was written by a language model from this plasmid's Addgene catalogue record and pLannotate feature annotations shown in this document.]
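Description:
pDONR223_ZBTB24_p.K123M is a Gateway entry clone built on the Invitrogen pDONR223 backbone, carrying the human ZBTB24 open reading frame (reference transcript NM_014797) with a lysine-to-methionine substitution at residue 123. ZBTB24 is a zinc finger and BTB domain protein, also known as ZNF450, BIF1, PATZ2 and ICF2. The 4,887 nt plasmid is propagated in E. coli at high copy number from a ColE1/pUC-type origin. It is selected with spectinomycin through the aadA aminoglycoside adenylyltransferase gene (SmR), which lies downstream of a class 1 integron Pc promoter fragment and a residual gentamicin acetyltransferase fragment.

The roughly 2.1 kb ZBTB24 coding sequence sits between two attL recombination sites. The automated annotation labels both as attL3, and they are arranged in opposite orientations flanking the insert, as expected for an entry clone. These sites allow LR Clonase-mediated transfer of the ORF into any compatible destination vector. The clone is in "closed" format, meaning a stop codon immediately follows the insert, so it is suited to native or N-terminally tagged expression rather than C-terminal fusions. The record lists no promoter driving the insert, and the plasmid is not itself an expression construct. A T7 promoter lies just outside the downstream att site, facing back toward the insert, and rrnB T1 and T2 terminators upstream insulate the cassette from read-through transcription. Small lacI and lacZα fragments are backbone remnants.

The plasmid belongs to the Target Accelerator Plasmid Collection. It was generated for high-throughput phenotyping of somatic mutations found in lung cancer, where mutant alleles such as K123M are shuttled into expression vectors and compared functionally.
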