Addgene plasmid #82796: pDONR223_ZBTB24_p.K123M
Purpose: Gateway Donor vector containing ZBTB24, part of the Target Accelerator Plasmid Collection.
Depositing lab: Jesse Boehm & Matthew Meyerson & David Root. Depositing organization: Broad Institute. Publication: High-throughput Phenotyping of Lung Cancer Somatic Mutations. Berger AH, Brooks AN, Wu X, Shrestha Y, Chouinard C, Piccioni F, Bagul M, Kamburov A, Imielinski M, Hogstrom L, Zhu C, Yang X, Pantel S, Sakai R, Watson J, Kaplan N, Campbell JD, Singh S, Root DE, Narayan R, Natoli T, Lahr DL, Tirosh I, Tamayo P, Getz G, Wong B, Doench J, Subramanian A, Golub TR, Meyerson M, Boehm JS. Cancer Cell. 2016 Aug 8;30(2):214-28. doi: 10.1016/j.ccell.2016.06.022. Epub 2016 Jul 28. PubMed 27478040.
Backbone
  Vector backbone: pDONR223
  Backbone manufacturer: Invitrogen
  Vector type: Gateway Entry vector
Growth in bacteria
  Bacterial resistance: Spectinomycin, 50 μg/mL
  Growth temperature: 37°C
  Growth strain: DH5alpha
  Copy number: High Copy
Gene/Insert
  Gene/Insert name: ZBTB24 (alt name: NM_014797)
  Species: H. sapiens (human)
  Mutation: K123M
  Entrez Gene: ZBTB24 (a.k.a. BIF1, ICF2, PATZ2, ZNF450)
  Promoter: None
  Cloning method: Gateway Cloning
  Sequencing primers: 5′ M13pUC-fwd; 3′ M13-Rev
Terms and licenses: Academic/Nonprofit Terms; Industry Terms: Not Available to Industry
Depositor comments: CLOSED (stop codon immediately follows insert)
How to cite: pDONR223_ZBTB24_p.K123M was a gift from Jesse Boehm & Matthew Meyerson & David Root (Addgene plasmid # 82796 ; http://n2t.net/addgene:82796 ; RRID:Addgene_82796)
