>Addgene plasmid #82796 | pDONR223_ZBTB24_p.K123M | depositor partial sequence | sequence record 157522 | Insert sequence
ATGGCAGAAACATCGCCAGAGCCTTCTGGGCAGCTTGTTGTACACTCAGACGCTCACAGTGACACTGTGC
TGGCCAGTTTTGAGGATCAGAGGAAGAAAGGCTTCCTCTGTGACATTACTTTAATCGTGGAGAATGTACA
TTTCCGGGCCCACAAAGCCTTACTTGCTGCCAGTAGTGAATACTTCTCAATGATGTTTGCAGAAGAGGGG
GAAATCGGCCAATCCATTTATATGCTGGAAGGCATGGTTGCAGACACCTTTGGTATCCTGCTGGAATTTA
TCTACACAGGTTATCTCCATGCCAGTGAGAAAAGTACAGAACAAATCCTGGCTACTGCTCAGTTCTTAAA
AGTCTATGACCTGGTAATGGCTTACACAGACTTCCAAAATAATCATAGCTCCCCAAAGCCAACAACTTTG
AACACTGCTGGTGCCCCAGTGGTTGTTATCTCTAATAAGAAAAACGATCCTCCAAAGCGGAAACGGGGAA
GACCAAAAAAAGTCAATACATTGCAGGAGGAGAAATCAGAACTGGCTGCAGAGGAAGAAATACAGTTAAG
AGTGAACAATTCAGTTCAGAATAGACAAAACTTTGTGGTTAAAGGAGACAGTGGTGTACTGAATGAGCAA
ATTGCAGCAAAAGAAAAGGAAGAATCGGAGCCTACTTGTGAGCCAAGTAGAGAGGAGGAAATGCCAGTTG
AAAAAGATGAGAACTATGATCCCAAGACCGAGGATGGCCAGGCAAGCCAGAGTCGATACAGCAAGCGGAG
GATTTGGAGATCCGTCAAACTTAAAGATTACAAACTTGTTGGGGATCAAGAGGACCATGGTTCAGCCAAG
AGGATCTGTGGAAGGAGAAAGCGCCCTGGAGGCCCTGAGGCCCGCTGTAAAGACTGTGGCAAGGTCTTTA
AGTACAATCACTTTTTAGCAATCCACCAGAGGAGCCACACAGGGGAGCGACCTTTCAAATGTAATGAGTG
TGGAAAAGGCTTTGCCCAGAAGCACTCGCTACAGGTCCACACCAGGATGCACACAGGCGAGCGGCCGTAC
ACCTGCACCGTGTGCAGCAAGGCTCTGACCACCAAGCACTCACTGCTGGAGCACATGAGCCTGCACTCAG
GACAGAAGTCTTTTACCTGTGATCAATGCGGAAAATATTTCAGCCAGAACAGACAGCTAAAGAGCCATTA
CCGAGTTCATACAGGCCACTCATTACCGGAATGCAAAGACTGCCATCGCAAATTCATGGATGTGTCTCAG
CTAAAGAAACATCTGCGAACACACACAGGTGAGAAGCCATTTACTTGTGAAATCTGTGGCAAATCTTTCA
CAGCAAAGAGTTCTCTTCAGACCCACATCAGAATCCATCGAGGAGAAAAGCCATACTCCTGTGGCATTTG
TGGCAAATCCTTCTCTGACTCCAGTGCCAAAAGGAGACACTGCATTCTACACACTGGCAAGAAGCCTTTC
TCCTGCCCTGAGTGTAACTTACAGTTTGCTCGCTTAGACAACTTGAAGGCTCACTTGAAAATTCATAGCA
AGGAGAAGCATGCTTCAGATGCCAGCAGCATTTCTGGCAGTAGTAATACAGAAGAGGTCAGGAATATTCT
TCAGCTACAGCCATATCAACTCTCTACCTCGGGAGAGCAGGAAATTCAGCTTCTCGTAACCGATTCTGTA
CATAACATCAATTTCATGCCCGGTCCTAGCCAGGGAATCAGCATTGTGACTGCAGAGAGTTCCCAAAACA
TGACTGCAGACCAGGCTGCTAATCTTACCCTGCTCACGCAGCAGCCAGAGCAACTGCAGAATTTAATTCT
TTCAGCTCAACAGGAGCAAACAGAACACATTCAGAGCCTCAATATGATTGAAAGCCAGATGGGGCCCTCA
CAAACAGAGCCAGTGCACGTGATCACTCTGTCCAAGGAAACACTGGAACATCTTCATGCCCATCAAGAGC
AAACAGAGGAGCTCCATTTAGCTACAAGTACTTCAGATCCAGCTCAGCACCTGCAGCTGACACAGGAGCC
TGGTCCGCCACCACCCACTCACCACGTGCCCCAGCCAACGCCACTTGGCCAGGAGCAGAGCTGA
